>Addgene plasmid #58464 | pCMV-myc-mIFITM3-Y27A | addgene partial sequence | sequence record 96035 | pcDL-F 5'-GTTGCCTTTACTTCTAGGCCT-3'
CGCGGGCCCACCATGGCATCAATGCAGAAGCTGATCTCAGAGGAGGACCTGCTTATGGCCATGGAGGCCC
GAATTCCCATGAACCACACTTCTCAAGCCTTCATCACCGCTGCCAGTGGAGGACAGCCCCCAAACTACGA
AAGAATCAAGGAAGAAGCCGAGGTGGCTGAGATGGGGGCACCGCACGGATCGGCTTCTGTCAGAACTACT
GTGATCAACATGCCCAGAGAGGTGTCGGTGCCTGACCATGTGGTCTGGTCCCTGTTCAATACACTCTTCA
TGAACTTCTGCTGCCTGGGCTTCATAGCCTATGCCTACTCCGTGAAGTCTAGGGATCGGAAGATGGTGGG
TGATGTGACTGGAGCCCAGGCCTACGCCTCCACTGCTAAGTGCCTGAACATCAGCACCTTGGTCCTCAGC
ATCCTGATGGTTGTTATCACCATTGTTAGTGTCATCATCATTGTTCTTAACGCTCAAAACCTTCACACTT
AAGTCGACCGAGATCTCTCGAGGTACCGCGGCCGCGGGGATCCAGACATGATAAGATACATTGATGAGTT
TGGACAAACCACAACTAGAATGCAGTGAAAAAAATGCTTTATTTGTGAAATTTGTGATGCTATTGCTTTA
TTTGTAACCATTATAAGCTGCAATAAACAAGTTAACAACAACAATTGCATTCATTTTATGTTTCAGGTTC
AGGGGGAGGTGTGGGAGGTTTT
