>Addgene plasmid #58464 | pCMV-myc-mIFITM3-Y27A | addgene partial sequence | sequence record 96036 | EBV-rev 5'-GTGGTTTGTCCAAACTCATC-3'
TGTCTGGATCCCCGCGGCCGCGGTACCTCGAGAGATCTCGGTCGACTTAAGTGTGAAGGTTTTGAGCGTT
AAGAACAATGATGATGACACTAACAATGGTGATAACAACCATCAGGATGCTGAGGACCAAGGTGCTGATG
TTCAGGCACTTAGCAGTGGAGGCGTAGGCCTGGGCTCCAGTCACATCACCCACCATCTTCCGATCCCTAG
ACTTCACGGAGTAGGCATAGGCTATGAAGCCCAGGCAGCAGAAGTTCATGAAGAGTGTATTGAACAGGGA
CCAGACCACATGGTCAGGCACCGACACCTCTCTGGGCATGTTGATCACAGTAGTTCTGACAGAAGCCGAT
CCGTGCGGTGCCCCCATCTCAGCCACCTCGGCTTCTTCCTTGATTCTTTCGTAGTTTGGGGGCTGTCCTC
CACTGGCAGCGGTGATGAAGGCTTGAGAAGTGTGGTTCATGGGAATTCGGGCCTCCATGGCCATAAGCAG
GTCCTCCTCTGAGATCAGCTTCTGCATTGATGCCATGGTGGGCCCGCGGGTACAATTCCGCAGCTTTTAG
AGCAGAAGTAACACTTCCGTACAGGCCTAGAAGTAAAGGCAACATCCACTGAGGAGCAGTTCTTTGATTT
GCACCACCACCGGATCCGGGACCTGAAATAAAAGACAAAAAGACTAAACTTACCAGTTAACTTTCTGGTT
TTTCAGTTCCTCTAGTACCGGATCCTCTAGAGTCCGGAGGCTGGATCGGTCCCGGTGTCTTCTATGGAGG
TCAAAACAGCGTGGATGGCGTCTCCAGGCGATCTGACGGTTCACTAAACGAGCTCTGCTTATATAGACCT
CCCACCGTACACGCCTACCGCCCATTTGCGTCAATGGGGCGGAGTTGTTACGACATTT
