[The description below was written by a language model from this plasmid's Addgene catalogue record.]
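Description:
pCMV-myc-mIFITM3-Y27A is a mammalian expression plasmid built on the commercial pCMV-myc backbone (about 3.8 kb), giving a total size of roughly 4.1 kb once the insert is included. It is maintained in E. coli as a high-copy plasmid under ampicillin selection. The record lists no mammalian selection marker, so it is best regarded as a transient transfection vector. No feature table is provided, so the origin of replication, polyadenylation signal and other backbone details are not documented here.

The payload is the mouse Ifitm3 coding sequence, encoding interferon-inducible transmembrane protein 3, cloned between EcoRI and SalI sites that both remain intact. Transcription is driven by the cytomegalovirus immediate-early promoter, a strong constitutive promoter in most mammalian cell lines. The backbone supplies an N-terminal myc epitope fused in frame to the insert, which allows the protein to be detected or immunoprecipitated with anti-myc antibodies regardless of the mutation it carries. The insert bears a single substitution, tyrosine 27 to alanine, which removes that tyrosine side chain and with it any possibility of phosphorylation at that position.

The plasmid comes from a study of how IFITM3 phosphorylation regulates both its endocytosis and its ubiquitination. In that context, a tyrosine-to-alanine variant such as this one would typically be compared with wild-type tagged protein to test whether a given tyrosine contributes to trafficking, localisation or post-translational modification of this antiviral protein. The record does not state the specific phenotype of the Y27A mutant.
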