Addgene plasmid #58464: pCMV-myc-mIFITM3-Y27A
Purpose: Expresses murine IFITM3-Y27A with an N-terminal myc tag in mammalian cells.
Depositing lab: Jacob Yount. Depositing organization: Ohio State University. Publication: Phosphorylation of the antiviral protein interferon-inducible transmembrane protein 3 (IFITM3) dually regulates its endocytosis and ubiquitination. Chesarino NM, McMichael TM, Hach JC, Yount JS. J Biol Chem. 2014 Apr 25;289(17):11986-92. doi: 10.1074/jbc.M114.557694. Epub 2014 Mar 13. PubMed 24627473.
Backbone
  Vector backbone: pCMV-myc
  Backbone manufacturer: clontech
  Backbone size w/o insert (bp): 3800
  Total vector size (bp): 4118
  Vector type: Mammalian Expression
Growth in bacteria
  Bacterial resistance: Ampicillin, 100 μg/mL
  Growth temperature: 37°C
  Growth strain: DH5alpha
  Copy number: High Copy
Gene/Insert
  Gene/Insert name: IFITM3
  Species: M. musculus (mouse)
  Mutation: Tyrosine 27 to alanine
  Entrez Gene: Ifitm3 (a.k.a. 1110004C05Rik, Cd225, Cdw217, DSPA2b, Fgls, IP15, mil-1)
  Promoter: CMV IE
  Tag / fusion protein: myc (N terminal on backbone)
  Cloning method: Restriction Enzyme; 5′ cloning site EcoRI (not destroyed); 3′ cloning site SalI (not destroyed)
  Sequencing primers: 5′ GATCCGGTACTAGAGGAACTGAAAAAC
Terms and licenses: Academic/Nonprofit Terms; Industry Terms: Not Available to Industry
How to cite: pCMV-myc-mIFITM3-Y27A was a gift from Jacob Yount (Addgene plasmid # 58464 ; http://n2t.net/addgene:58464 ; RRID:Addgene_58464)
